Addgene plasmid #65165: pYTK058
Purpose: Encodes Venus as a Type 4a part to be used in the Dueber YTK system
Depositing lab: John Dueber. Depositing organization: University of California, Berkeley. Publication: A Highly Characterized Yeast Toolkit for Modular, Multipart Assembly. Lee ME, DeLoache WC, Cervantes B, Dueber JE. ACS Synth Biol. 2015 Apr 14. 10.1021/sb500366v PubMed 25871405.
Backbone
  Vector backbone: pYTK001
  Vector type: Bacterial Expression
Growth in bacteria
  Bacterial resistance: Chloramphenicol, 25 μg/mL
  Growth temperature: 37°C
  Growth strain: DH10B
  Copy number: High Copy
Gene/Insert
  Gene/Insert name: Venus
  Species: Synthetic
  Cloning method: Restriction Enzyme; 5′ cloning site BsmBI (destroyed during cloning); 3′ cloning site BsmBI (destroyed during cloning)
Terms and licenses: Academic/Nonprofit Terms; Industry Terms: Not Available to Industry
Depositor comments: Type 4a parts are used for C-terminal coding sequences. This plasmid encodes for a C-terminal fluorescent protein tag. For more information, please visit the supplemental information in PMID:25871405.
How to cite: pYTK058 was a gift from John Dueber (Addgene plasmid # 65165 ; http://n2t.net/addgene:65165 ; RRID:Addgene_65165)
