[The description below was written by a language model from this plasmid's Addgene catalogue record and pLannotate feature annotations shown in this document.]
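Description:
pYTK058 is a small (about 2.4 kb) part-storage plasmid from the modular yeast toolkit (YTK) for Golden Gate-style multipart assembly. It is built on the toolkit's part entry vector pYTK001 and, although catalogued as a bacterial expression vector, it functions mainly as an E. coli-propagated carrier for a single standardized DNA part. Replication relies on a high-copy ColE1/pUC-type origin, and selection is by chloramphenicol resistance, provided by the cat (chloramphenicol acetyltransferase) gene under its native cat promoter and followed by a minimal lambda t0 transcription terminator. No yeast origin, yeast marker or promoter driving the insert is annotated, consistent with a part plasmid that is not meant to express its cargo on its own.

The payload is the coding sequence for Venus, a rapidly maturing, weakly dimeric yellow fluorescent protein derived from Aequorea victoria GFP, formatted as a Type 4a part. In the toolkit's scheme, Type 4a positions hold C-terminal coding sequences, so this part is intended to be joined in frame downstream of a gene of interest to give a C-terminal fluorescent fusion tag. The insert was introduced into the entry vector through BsmBI sites that were destroyed during cloning. The Type IIS sites and overhangs that release the part for later assembly are not annotated in the feature table. Typical use is to combine this part with the other part types of the toolkit to build yeast transcriptional units encoding Venus-tagged proteins, for example for localization or expression-level readouts.
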