Features (pLannotate 1.2.2; 5 found; start..end, strand, type, name):
     14..724     +  CDS            Venus: Venus is a basic (constitutively fluorescent) yellow fluorescent protein published in 2002, derived from Aequorea victoria. It is reported to be a rapidly-maturing weak dimer with moderate acid sensitivity.
    751..785     -  terminator     lambda t0 terminator: minimal transcription terminator from phage lambda (Scholtissek and Grosse, 1987)
    859..1515    -  CDS            cat: CAT_ECOLX - Experimental evidence at protein level: Swiss-Prot protein existence level 1. This enzyme is an effector of chloramphenicol resistance in bacteria. From Escherichia coli. This protein is used as a marker in many commonly used cloning vectors, such as pACYC184.
   1516..1613    -  promoter       cat promoter: promoter of the E. coli cat gene encoding chloramphenicol acetyltransferase
   1697..2285    +  rep_origin     ori: high-copy-number ColE1/pMB1/pBR322/pUC origin of replication
>Addgene plasmid #65165 | pYTK058 | depositor full sequence | sequence record 110218 | Full Sequence
TCGGTCTCAATCCTCTAAAGGTGAAGAATTATTCACTGGTGTTGTCCCAATTTTGGTTGAATTAGATGGT
GATGTTAATGGTCACAAATTTTCTGTCTCCGGTGAAGGTGAAGGTGATGCTACTTACGGTAAATTGACCT
TAAAATTGATTTGTACTACTGGTAAATTGCCAGTTCCATGGCCAACCTTAGTCACTACTTTAGGTTATGG
TTTGCAATGTTTTGCTAGATACCCAGATCATATGAAACAACATGACTTTTTCAAGTCTGCCATGCCAGAA
GGTTATGTTCAAGAAAGAACTATTTTTTTCAAAGATGACGGTAACTACAAGACCAGAGCTGAAGTCAAGT
TTGAAGGTGATACCTTAGTTAATAGAATCGAATTAAAAGGTATTGATTTTAAAGAAGGTGGTAACATTTT
AGGTCACAAATTGGAATACAACTATAACTCTCACAATGTTTACATCACTGCTGACAAACAAAAGAATGGT
ATCAAAGCTAACTTCAAAATTAGACACAACATTGAAGATGGTGGTGTTCAATTAGCTGACCATTATCAAC
AAAATACTCCAATTGGTGATGGTCCAGTCTTGTTACCAGACAACCATTACTTATCCTATCAATCTGCCTT
ATCCAAAGATCCAAACGAAAAGAGAGATCACATGGTCTTGTTAGAATTTGTTACTGCTGCTGGTATTACC
CATGGTATGGATGAATTGTACAAATAACTCGAGTGGCTGAGACCAGACCAATAAAAAACGCCCGGCGGCA
ACCGAGCGTTCTGAACAAATCCAGATGGAGTTCTGAGGTCATTACTGGATCTATCAACAGGAGTCCAAGC
GAGCTCGATATCAAATTACGCCCCGCCCTGCCACTCATCGCAGTACTGTTGTAATTCATTAAGCATTCTG
CCGACATGGAAGCCATCACAAACGGCATGATGAACCTGAATCGCCAGCGGCATCAGCACCTTGTCGCCTT
GCGTATAATATTTGCCCATGGTGAAAACGGGGGCGAAGAAGTTGTCCATATTGGCCACGTTTAAATCAAA
ACTGGTGAAACTCACCCAGGGATTGGCTGAAACGAAAAACATATTCTCAATAAACCCTTTAGGGAAATAG
GCCAGGTTTTCACCGTAACACGCCACATCTTGCGAATATATGTGTAGAAACTGCCGGAAATCGTCGTGGT
ATTCACTCCAGAGCGATGAAAACGTTTCAGTTTGCTCATGGAAAACGGTGTAACAAGGGTGAACACTATC
CCATATCACCAGCTCACCGTCTTTCATTGCCATACGAAATTCCGGATGAGCATTCATCAGGCGGGCAAGA
ATGTGAATAAAGGCCGGATAAAACTTGTGCTTATTTTTCTTTACGGTCTTTAAAAAGGCCGTAATATCCA
GCTGAACGGTCTGGTTATAGGTACATTGAGCAACTGACTGAAATGCCTCAAAATGTTCTTTACGATGCCA
TTGGGATATATCAACGGTGGTATATCCAGTGATTTTTTTCTCCATTTTAGCTTCCTTAGCTCCTGAAAAT
CTCGATAACTCAAAAAATACGCCCGGTAGTGATCTTATTTCATTATGGTGAAAGTTGGAACCTCTTACGT
GCCCGATCAATCATGACCAAAATCCCTTAACGTGAGTTTTCGTTCCACTGAGCGTCAGACCCCGTAGAAA
AGATCAAAGGATCTTCTTGAGATCCTTTTTTTCTGCGCGTAATCTGCTGCTTGCAAACAAAAAAACCACC
GCTACCAGCGGTGGTTTGTTTGCCGGATCAAGAGCTACCAACTCTTTTTCCGAAGGTAACTGGCTTCAGC
AGAGCGCAGATACCAAATACTGTTCTTCTAGTGTAGCCGTAGTTAGGCCACCACTTCAAGAACTCTGTAG
CACCGCCTACATACCTCGCTCTGCTAATCCTGTTACCAGTGGCTGCTGCCAGTGGCGATAAGTCGTGTCT
TACCGGGTTGGACTCAAGACGATAGTTACCGGATAAGGCGCAGCGGTCGGGCTGAACGGGGGGTTCGTGC
ACACAGCCCAGCTTGGAGCGAACGACCTACACCGAACTGAGATACCTACAGCGTGAGCTATGAGAAAGCG
CCACGCTTCCCGAAGGGAGAAAGGCGGACAGGTATCCGGTAAGCGGCAGGGTCGGAACAGGAGAGCGCAC
GAGGGAGCTTCCAGGGGGAAACGCCTGGTATCTTTATAGTCCTGTCGGGTTTCGCCACCTCTGACTTGAG
CGTCGATTTTTGTGATGCTCGTCAGGGGGGCGGAGCCTATGGAAAAACGCCAGCAACGCGGCCTTTTTAC
GGTTCCTGGCCTTTTGCTGGCCTTTTGCTCACATGTTCTTTCCTGCGTTATCCCCTGATTCTGTGGATAA
CCGTAG
