>Addgene plasmid #65165 | pYTK058 | addgene partial sequence | sequence record 112149 | pRS414-R 5'-CACCTCTGACTTGAGCGTCG-3'
GGGGGCGGAGCCTATGGAAAAACGCCAGCAACGCGGCCTTTTTACGGTTCCTGGCCTTTTGCTGGCCTTT
TGCTCACATGTTCTTTCCTGCGTTATCCCCTGATTCTGTGGATAACCGTAGTCGGTCTCAATCCTCTAAA
GGTGAAGAATTATTCACTGGTGTTGTCCCAATTTTGGTTGAATTAGATGGTGATGTTAATGGTCACAAAT
TTTCTGTCTCCGGTGAAGGTGAAGGTGATGCTACTTACGGTAAATTGACCTTAAAATTGATTTGTACTAC
TGGTAAATTGCCAGTTCCATGGCCAACCTTAGTCACTACTTTAGGTTATGGTTTGCAATGTTTTGCTAGA
TACCCAGATCATATGAAACAACATGACTTTTTCAAGTCTGCCATGCCAGAAGGTTATGTTCAAGAAAGAA
CTATTTTTTTCAAAGATGACGGTAACTACAAGACCAGAGCTGAAGTCAAGTTTGAAGGTGATACCTTAGT
TAATAGAATCGAATTAAAAGGTATTGATTTTAAAGAAGGTGGTAACATTTTAGGTCACAAATTGGAATAC
AACTATAACTCTCACAATGTTTACATCACTGCTGACAAACAAAAGAATGGTATCAAAGCTAACTTCAAAA
TTAGACACAACATTGAAGATGGTGGTGTTCAATTAGCTGACCATTATCAACAAAATACTCCAATTGGTGA
TGGTCCAGTCTTGTTACCAGACAACCATTACTTATCCTATCAATCTGCCTTATCCAAAGATCCAAACGAA
AAGAGAGATCACATGGTCTTGTTAGAATTTGTTACTGCTGCTGGTATTACCCATGGTATGGATGAATTGT
ACAAATAACTCGAGTGGCTGAGACCAGACCAATAAAAAACGCCCGGCGGCAACCGAGCGTTCTGAACAAA
TCCAGATGGAGTTCTGAGGTCATTACTGGATCTATCAACAGGAGTCCAAGCGAGCTCGATATCAAATTAC
GCCCCGCCCTGCCACTCATCGCAGTACTGTTGTAATTCATTAAGCCATCCG
