>Addgene plasmid #65165 | pYTK058 | addgene partial sequence | sequence record 112713 | CAT-F 5'-GTTTGTGATGGCTTCCATGTC-3'
ACTGCGATGAGTGGCAGGGCGGGGCGTAATTTGATATCGAGCTCGCTTGGACTCCTGTTGATAGATCCAG
TAATGACCTCAGAACTCCATCTGGATTTGTTCAGAACGCTCGGTTGCCGCCGGGCGTTTTTTATTGGTCT
GGTCTCAGCCACTCGAGTTATTTGTACAATTCATCCATACCATGGGTAATACCAGCAGCAGTAACAAATT
CTAACAAGACCATGTGATCTCTCTTTTCGTTTGGATCTTTGGATAAGGCAGATTGATAGGATAAGTAATG
GTTGTCTGGTAACAAGACTGGACCATCACCAATTGGAGTATTTTGTTGATAATGGTCAGCTAATTGAACA
CCACCATCTTCAATGTTGTGTCTAATTTTGAAGTTAGCTTTGATACCATTCTTTTGTTTGTCAGCAGTGA
TGTAAACATTGTGAGAGTTATAGTTGTATTCCAATTTGTGACCTAAAATGTTACCACCTTCTTTAAAATC
AATACCTTTTAATTCGATTCTATTAACTAAGGTATCACCTTCAAACTTGACTTCAGCTCTGGTCTTGTAG
TTACCGTCATCTTTGAAAAAAATAGTTCTTTCTTGAACATAACCTTCTGGCATGGCAGACTTGAAAAAGT
CATGTTGTTTCATATGATCTGGGTATCTAGCAAAACATTGCAAACCATAACCTAAAGTAGTGACTAAGGT
TGGCCATGGAACTGGCAATTTACCAGTAGTACAAATCAATTTTAAGGTCAATTTACCGTAAGTAGCATCA
CCTTCACCTTCAC
